Addgene plasmid #173106: MDO2-c005
Purpose: Expression of recombinant fusion protein in E. coli
Depositing lab: Lari Lehtiö. Depositing organization: University of Oulu. Publication: A molecular toolbox for ADP-ribosyl binding proteins. Sowa ST, Galera-Prat A, Wazir S, Alanen HI, Maksimainen MM, Lehtio L. Cell Rep Methods. 2021 Dec 20;1(8):100121. doi: 10.1016/j.crmeth.2021.100121. Epub 2021 Nov 11. PubMed 34786571.
Backbone
  Vector backbone: pNH-nanoLuc
  Vector type: Bacterial Expression
Growth in bacteria
  Bacterial resistance: Kanamycin, 50 μg/mL
  Growth temperature: 37°C
  Growth strain: DH5alpha
  Copy number: Low Copy
Gene/Insert
  Gene/Insert name: MACROD2
  Species: H. sapiens (human)
  Mutation: K7-D243
  Entrez Gene: MACROD2 (a.k.a. C20orf133, C2orf133)
  Tag / fusion protein: Nanoluc (N terminal on backbone)
  Cloning method: Ligation Independent Cloning
Terms and licenses: Academic/Nonprofit Terms; Industry Terms: Not Available to Industry
Depositor comments: Please visit https://www.biorxiv.org/content/10.1101/2021.05.31.445082v2 for bioRxiv preprint.
How to cite: MDO2-c005 was a gift from Lari Lehtiö (Addgene plasmid # 173106 ; http://n2t.net/addgene:173106 ; RRID:Addgene_173106)
