[The description below was written by a language model from this plasmid's Addgene catalogue record and pLannotate feature annotations shown in this document.]
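Description:
MDO2-c005 is a bacterial expression plasmid built on the pNH-nanoLuc backbone for producing a recombinant NanoLuc–MACROD2 fusion protein in E. coli. The insert is a fragment of human MACROD2 covering residues K7 to D243, introduced by ligation-independent cloning directly downstream of a human codon-optimized NanoLuc luciferase coding sequence supplied by the backbone, so that the luciferase sits at the N terminus of the fusion.

Expression follows the usual pET-style arrangement. A T7 promoter with an adjacent lac operator and the T7 gene 10 ribosome binding site drives the fusion, a T7 terminator lies downstream, and a plasmid-borne lacI gene with its own promoter supplies the repressor. Transcription therefore depends on T7 RNA polymerase in the host and can be induced with IPTG. The feature table also detects a His-tag fragment and a short fragment resembling a T7 gene 10B-derived solubility tag between the insert and the terminator. The record lists only the N-terminal NanoLuc as a tag, so it is unclear whether these downstream elements are translated as part of the product.

The plasmid is selected with kanamycin through an aph(3')-Ia gene. It replicates from a ColE1/pBR322-type origin accompanied by rop and the bom region, consistent with its low-copy listing, and it also carries an f1 origin. Short tetracycline-resistance fragments are non-functional backbone remnants.

The plasmid was deposited as part of a molecular toolbox for ADP-ribosyl binding proteins. In that context, a luciferase-tagged MACROD2 fragment would plausibly serve as a luminescent reagent for detecting ADP-ribosyl groups, although the record states its purpose only as fusion protein expression in E. coli.
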