Features (pLannotate 1.2.2; 20 found; start..end, strand, type, name):
     25..537     +  CDS            Nluc: NanoLuc® luciferase human codon-optimized
    550..1278    +  CDS            MACROD2 (fragment): MACD2_HUMAN - Also known as C20orf133 From Homo sapiens (Human).
   1353..1370    +  CDS            9xHis (fragment): 9xHis affinity tag
   1380..1429    +  CDS            SET1 (fragment): solubility-enhancement tag derived from T7 phage gene 10B
   1437..1484    +  terminator     T7 terminator: transcription terminator for bacteriophage T7 RNA polymerase
   1521..1949    +  rep_origin     f1 ori (sequence partly withheld): f1 bacteriophage origin of replication; arrow indicates direction of (+) strand synthesis
   2002..2059    +  promoter       AmpR promoter (fragment): bla
   2068..2883    -  CDS            KanR: aminoglycoside phosphotransferase; aph(3')-Ia; confers resistance to kanamycin in bacteria or G418 (Geneticin®) in eukaryotes
   3005..3593    +  rep_origin     ori: high-copy-number ColE1/pMB1/pBR322/pUC origin of replication
   3779..3918    -  misc_feature   bom: basis of mobility region from pBR322
   4020..4211    -  CDS            rop: Rop protein, which maintains plasmids at low copy number; rop
   4228..4608    +  CDS            YPB1_ECOLX: Protein predicted: Swiss-Prot protein existence level 4. From Escherichia coli.
   4680..4971    -  CDS            TcR (fragment): tetracycline efflux protein; tet; confers resistance to tetracycline
   4986..5007    -  protein_bind   CAP binding site: CAP binding activates transcription in the presence of cAMP. E. coli catabolite activator protein
   5020..6102    -  CDS            lacI: lac repressor; lacI; The lac repressor binds to the lac operator to inhibit transcription in E. coli. This inhibition can be relieved by adding lactose or isopropyl-β-D-thiogalactopyranoside (IPTG).
   6103..6180    -  promoter       lacI promoter: lacI
   6188..6467    -  CDS            TcR (fragment): tetracycline efflux protein; tet; confers resistance to tetracycline
   6489..6507    +  promoter       T7 promoter: promoter for bacteriophage T7 RNA polymerase
   6508..6532    +  protein_bind   lac operator: The lac repressor binds to the lac operator to inhibit transcription in E. coli. This inhibition can be relieved by adding lactose or isopropyl-β-D-thiogalactopyranoside (IPTG). lac repressor encoded by lacI
   6547..6569    +  RBS            RBS: efficient ribosome binding site from bacteriophage T7 gene 10 (Olins and Rangwala, 1989)
>Addgene plasmid #173106 | MDO2-c005 | addgene full sequence | sequence record 347414 | Addgene NGS Result
ATGCACCATCATCATCATCATTCTATGGTCTTCACACTCGAAGATTTCGTTGGGGACTGGCGACAGACAG
CCGGCTACAACCTGGACCAAGTCCTTGAACAGGGAGGTGTGTCCAGTTTGTTTCAGAATCTCGGGGTGTC
CGTAACTCCGATCCAAAGGATTGTCCTGAGCGGTGAAAATGGGCTGAAGATCGACATCCATGTCATCATC
CCGTATGAAGGTCTGAGCGGCGACCAAATGGGCCAGATCGAAAAAATTTTTAAGGTGGTGTACCCTGTGG
ACGATCATCACTTTAAGGTGATCCTGCACTATGGCACACTGGTAATCGACGGGGTTACGCCGAACATGAT
CGACTATTTCGGACGGCCGTATGAAGGCATCGCCGTGTTCGACGGCAAAAAGATCACTGTAACAGGGACC
CTGTGGAACGGCAACAAAATTATCGACGAGCGCCTGATCAACCCCGACGGCTCCCTGCTGTTCCGAGTAA
CCATCAACGGAGTGACCGGCTGGCGGCTGTGCGAACGCATTCTGGCGGGTACCGAGAACTTGTACTTCCA
ATCCATGAAGAAAAAGGTGTGGAGAGAGGAGAAAGAACGTTTATTGAAGATGACCTTAGAAGAGAGACGC
AAAGAATACCTAAGAGACTATATTCCCCTGAACAGCATTCTGTCATGGAAGGAGGAGATGAAGGGCAAGG
GCCAAAATGATGAAGAAAATACTCAGGAAACATCCCAGGTGAAGAAAAGTTTGACTGAAAAAGTTTCTCT
CTATAGAGGTGACATCACATTGCTAGAGGTAGATGCTATAGTCAATGCCGCAAATGCCAGTCTTCTTGGA
GGAGGAGGTGTGGATGGCTGTATTCATAGAGCAGCCGGCCCCTGTTTGCTAGCTGAATGTCGTAACCTGA
ATGGCTGTGATACTGGACATGCAAAAATCACATGTGGCTATGACCTTCCTGCAAAATATGTCATCCATAC
TGTAGGGCCAATAGCCAGGGGCCATATTAATGGTTCCCACAAGGAAGACCTTGCAAATTGCTATAAATCA
TCTCTGAAGCTCGTGAAAGAAAATAACATCCGATCAGTTGCATTTCCCTGCATCTCAACAGGCATTTATG
GCTTTCCCAACGAGCCTGCTGCAGTCATTGCCCTCAACACCATTAAGGAATGGCTTGCCAAGAATCACCA
TGAGGTGGATCGGATCATTTTCTGTGTCTTCTTAGAAGTTGACTTCAAAATCTACAAAAAGAAAATGAAT
GAGTTTTTCTCCGTAGACTAAGACGGTCTCCAGTAAAGGTGGATACGGATCCGAATTCGAGCTCCGTCGA
CAAGCTTGCGGCCGCACTCGAGCACCACCACCACCACCACTGAGATCCGGCTGCTAACAAAGCCCGAAAG
GAAGCTGAGTTGGCTGCTGCCACCGCTGAGCAATAACTAGCATAACCCCTTGGGGCCTCTAAACGGGTCT
TGAGGGGTTTTTTGCTGAAAGGAGGAACTATATCCGGATTGGCGAATGGG
[124 nt withheld, positions 1521-1644]
C
[91 nt withheld, positions 1646-1736]
A
[49 nt withheld, positions 1738-1786]
CCTTTGACGTTGGAGTCCACGTTCTTT
[37 nt withheld, positions 1814-1850]
ACCCTATCTCGGTCTATTCTTTTGATTTATAAGGGATTTTGCCGATTTCGGCCTATTGGTTAAAAAATGA
GCTGATTTAACAAAAATTTAACGCGAATTTTAACAAAATATTAACGCTTACAATTTAGGTGGCACTTTTC
GGGGAAATGTGCGCGGAACCCCTATTTGTTTATTTTTCTAAATACATTCAAATATGTATCCGCTCATGAA
TTAATTCTTAGAAAAACTCATCGAGCATCAAATGAAACTGCAATTTATTCATATCAGGATTATCAATACC
ATATTTTTGAAAAAGCCGTTTCTGTAATGAAGGAGAAAACTCACCGAGGCAGTTCCATAGGATGGCAAGA
TCCTGGTATCGGTCTGCGATTCCGACTCGTCCAACATCAATACAACCTATTAATTTCCCCTCGTCAAAAA
TAAGGTTATCAAGTGAGAAATCACCATGAGTGACGACTGAATCCGGTGAGAATGGCAAAAGTTTATGCAT
TTCTTTCCAGACTTGTTCAACAGGCCAGCCATTACGCTCGTCATCAAAATCACTCGCATCAACCAAACCG
TTATTCATTCGTGATTGCGCCTGAGCGAGACGAAATACGCGATCGCTGTTAAAAGGACAATTACAAACAG
GAATCGAATGCAACCGGCGCAGGAACACTGCCAGCGCATCAACAATATTTTCACCTGAATCAGGATATTC
TTCTAATACCTGGAATGCTGTTTTCCCGGGGATCGCAGTGGTGAGTAACCATGCATCATCAGGAGTACGG
ATAAAATGCTTGATGGTCGGAAGAGGCATAAATTCCGTCAGCCAGTTTAGTCTGACCATCTCATCTGTAA
CATCATTGGCAACGCTACCTTTGCCATGTTTCAGAAACAACTCTGGCGCATCGGGCTTCCCATACAATCG
ATAGATTGTCGCACCTGATTGCCCGACATTATCGCGAGCCCATTTATACCCATATAAATCAGCATCCATG
TTGGAATTTAATCGCGGCCTAGAGCAAGACGTTTCCCGTTGAATATGGCTCATAACACCCCTTGTATTAC
TGTTTATGTAAGCAGACAGTTTTATTGTTCATGACCAAAATCCCTTAACGTGAGTTTTCGTTCCACTGAG
CGTCAGACCCCGTAGAAAAGATCAAAGGATCTTCTTGAGATCCTTTTTTTCTGCGCGTAATCTGCTGCTT
GCAAACAAAAAAACCACCGCTACCAGCGGTGGTTTGTTTGCCGGATCAAGAGCTACCAACTCTTTTTCCG
AAGGTAACTGGCTTCAGCAGAGCGCAGATACCAAATACTGTCCTTCTAGTGTAGCCGTAGTTAGGCCACC
ACTTCAAGAACTCTGTAGCACCGCCTACATACCTCGCTCTGCTAATCCTGTTACCAGTGGCTGCTGCCAG
TGGCGATAAGTCGTGTCTTACCGGGTTGGACTCAAGACGATAGTTACCGGATAAGGCGCAGCGGTCGGGC
TGAACGGGGGGTTCGTGCACACAGCCCAGCTTGGAGCGAACGACCTACACCGAACTGAGATACCTACAGC
GTGAGCTATGAGAAAGCGCCACGCTTCCCGAAGGGAGAAAGGCGGACAGGTATCCGGTAAGCGGCAGGGT
CGGAACAGGAGAGCGCACGAGGGAGCTTCCAGGGGGAAACGCCTGGTATCTTTATAGTCCTGTCGGGTTT
CGCCACCTCTGACTTGAGCGTCGATTTTTGTGATGCTCGTCAGGGGGGCGGAGCCTATGGAAAAACGCCA
GCAACGCGGCCTTTTTACGGTTCCTGGCCTTTTGCTGGCCTTTTGCTCACATGTTCTTTCCTGCGTTATC
CCCTGATTCTGTGGATAACCGTATTACCGCCTTTGAGTGAGCTGATACCGCTCGCCGCAGCCGAACGACC
GAGCGCAGCGAGTCAGTGAGCGAGGAAGCGGAAGAGCGCCTGATGCGGTATTTTCTCCTTACGCATCTGT
GCGGTATTTCACACCGCAATGGTGCACTCTCAGTACAATCTGCTCTGATGCCGCATAGTTAAGCCAGTAT
ACACTCCGCTATCGCTACGTGACTGGGTCATGGCTGCGCCCCGACACCCGCCAACACCCGCTGACGCGCC
CTGACGGGCTTGTCTGCTCCCGGCATCCGCTTACAGACAAGCTGTGACCGTCTCCGGGAGCTGCATGTGT
CAGAGGTTTTCACCGTCATCACCGAAACGCGCGAGGCAGCTGCGGTAAAGCTCATCAGCGTGGTCCTGAA
GCGATTCACAGATGTCTGCCTGTTCATCCGCGTCCAGCTCGTTGAGTTTCTCCAGAAGCGTTAATGTCTG
GCTTCTGATAAAGCGGGCCATGTTAAGGGCGGTTTTTTCCTGTTTGGTCACTGATGCCTCCGTGTAAGGG
GGATTTCTGTTCATGGGGGTAATGATACCGATGAAACGAGAGAGGATGCTCACGATACGGGTTACTGATG
ATGAACATGCCCGGTTACTGGAACGTTGTGAGGGTAAACAACTGGCGGTATGGATGCGGCGGGACCAGAG
AAAAATCACTCAGGGTCAATGCCAGCGCTTCGTTAATACAGATGTAGGTGTTCCACAGGGTAGCCAGCAG
CATCCTGCGATGCAGATCCGGAACATAATGGTGCAGGGCGCTGACTTCCGCGTTTCCAGACTTTACGAAA
CACGGAAACCGAAGACCATTCATGTTGTTGCTCAGGTCGCAGACGTTTTGCAGCAGCAGTCGCTTCACGT
TCGCTCGCGTATCGGTGATTCATTCTGCTAACCAGTAAGGCAACCCCGCCAGCCTAGCCGGGTCCTCAAC
GACAGGAGCACGATCATGCGCACCCGTGGGGCCGCCATGCCGGCGATAATGGCCTGCTTCTCGCCGAAAC
GTTTGGTGGCGGGACCAGTGACGAAGGCTTGAGCGAGGGCGTGCAAGATTCCGAATACCGCAAGCGACAG
GCCGATCATCGTCGCGCTCCAGCGAAAGCGGTCCTCGCCGAAAATGACCCAGAGCGCTGCCGGCACCTGT
CCTACGAGTTGCATGATAAAGAAGACAGTCATAAGTGCGGCGACGATAGTCATGCCCCGCGCCCACCGGA
AGGAGCTGACTGGGTTGAAGGCTCTCAAGGGCATCGGTCGAGATCCCGGTGCCTAATGAGTGAGCTAACT
TACATTAATTGCGTTGCGCTCACTGCCCGCTTTCCAGTCGGGAAACCTGTCGTGCCAGCTGCATTAATGA
ATCGGCCAACGCGCGGGGAGAGGCGGTTTGCGTATTGGGCGCCAGGGTGGTTTTTCTTTTCACCAGTGAG
ACGGGCAACAGCTGATTGCCCTTCACCGCCTGGCCCTGAGAGAGTTGCAGCAAGCGGTCCACGCTGGTTT
GCCCCAGCAGGCGAAAATCCTGTTTGATGGTGGTTAACGGCGGGATATAACATGAGCTGTCTTCGGTATC
GTCGTATCCCACTACCGAGATATCCGCACCAACGCGCAGCCCGGACTCGGTAATGGCGCGCATTGCGCCC
AGCGCCATCTGATCGTTGGCAACCAGCATCGCAGTGGGAACGATGCCCTCATTCAGCATTTGCATGGTTT
GTTGAAAACCGGACATGGCACTCCAGTCGCCTTCCCGTTCCGCTATCGGCTGAATTTGATTGCGAGTGAG
ATATTTATGCCAGCCAGCCAGACGCAGACGCGCCGAGACAGAACTTAATGGGCCCGCTAACAGCGCGATT
TGCTGGTGACCCAATGCGACCAGATGCTCCACGCCCAGTCGCGTACCGTCTTCATGGGAGAAAATAATAC
TGTTGATGGGTGTCTGGTCAGAGACATCAAGAAATAACGCCGGAACATTAGTGCAGGCAGCTTCCACAGC
AATGGCATCCTGGTCATCCAGCGGATAGTTAATGATCAGCCCACTGACGCGTTGCGCGAGAAGATTGTGC
ACCGCCGCTTTACAGGCTTCGACGCCGCTTCGTTCTACCATCGACACCACCACGCTGGCACCCAGTTGAT
CGGCGCGAGATTTAATCGCCGCGACAATTTGCGACGGCGCGTGCAGGGCCAGACTGGAGGTGGCAACGCC
AATCAGCAACGACTGTTTGCCCGCCAGTTGTTGTGCCACGCGGTTGGGAATGTAATTCAGCTCCGCCATC
GCCGCTTCCACTTTTTCCCGCGTTTTCGCAGAAACGTGGCTGGCCTGGTTCACCACGCGGGAAACGGTCT
GATAAGAGACACCGGCATACTCTGCGACATCGTATAACGTTACTGGTTTCACATTCACCACCCTGAATTG
ACTCTCTTCCGGGCGCTATCATGCCATACCGCGAAAGGTTTTGCGCCATTCGATGGTGTCCGGGATCTCG
ACGCTCTCCCTTATGCGACTCCTGCATTAGGAAGCAGCCCAGTAGTAGGTTGAGGCCGTTGAGCACCGCC
GCCGCAAGGAATGGTGCATGCAAGGAGATGGCGCCCAACAGTCCCCCGGCCACGGGGCCTGCCACCATAC
CCACGCCGAAACAAGCGCTCATGAGCCCGAAGTGGCGAGCCCGATCTTCCCCATCGGTGATGTCGGCGAT
ATAGGCGCCAGCAACCGCACCTGTGGCGCCGGTGATGCCGGCCACGATGCGTCCGGCGTAGAGGATCGAG
ATCTCGATCCCGCGAAATTAATACGACTCACTATAGGGGAATTGTGAGCGGATAACAATTCCCCTCTAGA
AATAATTTTGTTTAACTTTAAGAAGGAGATATACAT
